Addgene plasmid #145605: pGBW-m4046737
Purpose: Bacterial Expression plasmid for SARS-CoV-2 nsp8
Depositing lab: Ginkgo Bioworks & Benjie Chen. Depositing organization: Ginkgo Bioworks.
Backbone
  Vector backbone: ori-013 - marker | cmR
  Backbone size w/o insert (bp): 1462
  Vector type: Bacterial Expression
Growth in bacteria
  Bacterial resistance: Chloramphenicol, 25 μg/mL
  Growth temperature: 30°C
  Growth strain: DH5alpha
  Copy number: High Copy
Gene/Insert
  Gene/Insert name: SARS-CoV-2 nsp8
  Species: Escherichia coli str. K-12 substr. MG1655; Severe acute respiratory syndrome coronavirus 2
  Insert size (bp): 587
  Mutation: wt
  Entrez Gene: ORF1ab (a.k.a. GU280_gp01)
  Promoter: Promoter | pT7 ; Operator | lacO ; RBS | T7_rbs ; Start Codon | ATG
  Tag / fusion protein: Cleavable TEV;HA (C terminal on backbone)
  Cloning method: Unknown
Resource information
  A portion of this plasmid was derived from a plasmid made by: GinkgoBioworks
Depositor comments: NCBI Reference Sequence: YP_009725304.1
How to cite: pGBW-m4046737 was a gift from Ginkgo Bioworks & Benjie Chen (Addgene plasmid # 145605 ; http://n2t.net/addgene:145605 ; RRID:Addgene_145605)
