[The description below was written by a language model from this plasmid's Addgene catalogue record and pLannotate feature annotations shown in this document.]
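Description:
pGBW-m4046737 is a compact bacterial expression plasmid (about 2.3 kb in the deposited full sequence) for producing the SARS-CoV-2 non-structural protein nsp8 in E. coli. The minimal backbone consists of little more than a high-copy ColE1/pUC-type origin of replication and a chloramphenicol acetyltransferase (cat) gene driven by its own promoter, so the plasmid is maintained under chloramphenicol selection. A lambda t0 terminator is annotated downstream of the resistance cassette.

The expression unit is a classic T7 arrangement. A T7 promoter is immediately followed by a lac operator, then the efficient ribosome binding site from phage T7 gene 10 and an ATG start codon ahead of the wild-type nsp8 coding sequence. Transcription therefore requires a host that supplies T7 RNA polymerase. It is held in check by lac repressor bound at the operator until relieved with IPTG or lactose. No lacI gene is annotated on the plasmid, so the repressor would have to come from the host.

The insert is a roughly 590 bp segment of the ORF1ab/ORF1a polyprotein. The automated annotation identifies it only as a fragment of the SARS-CoV-2 replicase polyprotein 1a, and the nsp10 text attached to that hit is generic to the polyprotein entry rather than specific to this insert. The catalogue record specifies nsp8. The catalogue also lists a C-terminal, backbone-encoded TEV-cleavable HA tag, which would allow immunodetection or affinity capture followed by tag removal, but this tag is not separately annotated in the feature table. No terminator is annotated directly after the coding sequence. The construct is suited to inducible recombinant production of nsp8 for biochemical or structural work on the coronavirus replication machinery.
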