Features (pLannotate 1.2.2; 8 found; start..end, strand, type, name):
     20..38      +  promoter       T7 promoter: promoter for bacteriophage T7 RNA polymerase
     39..63      +  protein_bind   lac operator: The lac repressor binds to the lac operator to inhibit transcription in E. coli. This inhibition can be relieved by adding lactose or isopropyl-β-D-thiogalactopyranoside (IPTG). lac repressor encoded by lacI
     78..100     +  RBS            RBS: efficient ribosome binding site from bacteriophage T7 gene 10 (Olins and Rangwala, 1989)
    111..704     +  CDS            R1A_SARS2 (fragment): Experimental evidence at protein level: Swiss-Prot protein existence level 1. [Non-structural protein 10]: Plays a pivotal role in viral transcription by stimulating both nsp14 3'-5' exoribonuclease and nsp16 2'-O-methyltransferase activities. Therefore plays an essential role in viral mRNAs cap methylation. From Severe acute respiratory syndrome coronavirus 2 (2019-nCoV) (SARS-CoV-2).
    863..1451    +  rep_origin     ori: high-copy-number ColE1/pMB1/pBR322/pUC origin of replication
   1459..1556    +  promoter       cat promoter: promoter of the E. coli cat gene encoding chloramphenicol acetyltransferase
   1557..2213    +  CDS            cat: CAT_ECOLX - Experimental evidence at protein level: Swiss-Prot protein existence level 1. This enzyme is an effector of chloramphenicol resistance in bacteria. From Escherichia coli. This protein is used as a marker in many commonly used cloning vectors, such as pACYC184.
   2287..2321    +  terminator     lambda t0 terminator: minimal transcription terminator from phage lambda (Scholtissek and Grosse, 1987)
>Addgene plasmid #145605 | pGBW-m4046737 | depositor full sequence | sequence record 287782 | Full Sequence
GATCTCGATCCCGCGAAATTAATACGACTCACTATAGGGGAATTGTGAGCGGATAACAATTCCCCTCTAG
AAATAATTTTGTTTAACTTTAAGAAGGAGACTCTTCTATGATAGCCTCAGAGTTTAGTTCCCTTCCATCA
TATGCAGCTTTTGCTACTGCTCAAGAAGCTTATGAGCAGGCTGTTGCTAATGGTGATTCTGAAGTTGTTC
TTAAAAAGTTGAAGAAGTCTTTGAATGTGGCTAAATCTGAATTTGACCGTGATGCAGCCATGCAACGTAA
GTTGGAAAAGATGGCTGATCAAGCTATGACCCAAATGTATAAACAGGCTAGATCTGAGGACAAGAGGGCA
AAAGTTACTAGTGCTATGCAGACAATGCTTTTCACTATGCTTAGAAAGTTGGATAATGATGCACTCAACA
ACATTATCAACAATGCAAGAGATGGTTGTGTTCCCTTGAACATAATACCTCTTACAACAGCAGCCAAACT
AATGGTTGTCATACCAGACTATAACACATATAAAAATACGTGTGATGGTACAACATTTACTTATGCATCA
GCATTGTGGGAAATCCAACAGGTTGTAGATGCAGATAGTAAAATTGTTCAACTTAGTGAAATTAGTATGG
ACAATTCACCTAATTTAGCATGGCCTCTTATTGTAACAGCTTTAAGGGCCAATTCTGCTGTCAAATTAGA
GAACCTGTACTTTCAAAGCTACCCGTATGACGTTCCTGATTATGCCTAACCGGCTTATCGGTCAGTTTCA
CCTGATTTACGTAAAAACCCGCTTCGGCGGGTTTTTGCTTTTGGAGGGGCAGAAAGATGAATGACTGTCC
ACGACGCTATACCCAAAAGAAATTGAGATCCTTTTTTTCTGCGCGTAATCTGCTGCTTGCAAACAAAAAA
ACCACCGCTACCAGCGGTGGTTTGTTTGCCGGATCAAGAGCTACCAACTCTTTTTCCGAAGGTAACTGGC
TTCAGCAGAGCGCAGATACCAAATACTGTTCTTCTAGTGTAGCCGTAGTTAGGCCACCACTTCAAGAACT
CTGTAGCACCGCCTACATACCTCGCTCTGCTAATCCTGTTACCAGTGGCTGCTGCCAGTGGCGATAAGTC
GTGTCTTACCGGGTTGGACTCAAGACGATAGTTACCGGATAAGGCGCAGCGGTCGGGCTGAACGGGGGGT
TCGTGCACACAGCCCAGCTTGGAGCGAACGACCTACACCGAACTGAGATACCTACAGCGTGAGCTATGAG
AAAGCGCCACGCTTCCCGAAGGGAGAAAGGCGGACAGGTATCCGGTAAGCGGCAGGGTCGGAACAGGAGA
GCGCACGAGGGAGCTTCCAGGGGGAAACGCCTGGTATCTTTATAGTCCTGTCGGGTTTCGCCACCTCTGA
CTTGAGCGTCGATTTTTGTGATGCTCGTCAGGGGGGCGGAGCCTATGGAAATTGATCGGGCACGTAAGAG
GTTCCAACTTTCACCATAATGAAATAAGATCACTACCGGGCGTATTTTTTGAGTTATCGAGATTTTCAGG
AGCTAAGGAAGCTAAAATGGAGAAAAAAATCACTGGATATACCACCGTTGATATATCCCAATGGCATCGT
AAAGAACATTTTGAGGCATTTCAGTCAGTTGCTCAATGTACCTATAACCAGACCGTTCAGCTGGATATTA
CGGCCTTTTTAAAGACCGTAAAGAAAAATAAGCACAAGTTTTATCCGGCCTTTATTCACATTCTTGCCCG
CCTGATGAATGCTCATCCGGAATTTCGTATGGCAATGAAAGACGGTGAGCTGGTGATATGGGATAGTGTT
CACCCTTGTTACACCGTTTTCCATGAGCAAACTGAAACGTTTTCATCGCTCTGGAGTGAATACCACGACG
ATTTCCGGCAGTTTCTACACATATATTCGCAAGATGTGGCGTGTTACGGTGAAAACCTGGCCTATTTCCC
TAAAGGGTTTATTGAGAATATGTTTTTCGTTTCAGCCAATCCCTGGGTGAGTTTCACCAGTTTTGATTTA
AACGTGGCCAATATGGACAACTTCTTCGCCCCCGTTTTCACCATGGGCAAATATTATACGCAAGGCGACA
AGGTGCTGATGCCGCTGGCGATTCAGGTTCATCATGCCGTTTGTGATGGCTTCCATGTCGGCAGAATGCT
TAATGAATTACAACAGTACTGCGATGAGTGGCAGGGCGGGGCGTAATTTGATATCGAGCTCGCTTGGACT
CCTGTTGATAGATCCAGTAATGACCTCAGAACTCCATCTGGATTTGTTCAGAACGCTCGGTTGCCGCCGG
GCGTTTTTTATTGGT
